Addgene plasmid #63627: pQE-WT-CTGA-R13-AKSIRV
Purpose: CTGA-R13-AKSIRV RNAP mutant
Depositing lab: Andrew Ellington. Depositing organization: University of Texas at Austin. Publication: Directed Evolution of a Panel of Orthogonal T7 RNA Polymerase Variants for in Vivo or in Vitro Synthetic Circuitry. Meyer AJ, Ellefson JW, Ellington AD. ACS Synth Biol. 2014 Oct 7. 10.1021/sb500299c PubMed 25279711.
Backbone
  Vector backbone: pQE
Growth in bacteria
  Bacterial resistance: Kanamycin, 50 μg/mL
  Growth temperature: 37°C
  Growth strain: DH10B
  Copy number: High Copy
Gene/Insert
  Gene/Insert name: CTGA-R13-AKSIRV RNAP
  Species: T7 bacteriophage
  Mutation: V725A, Q744K, L747I, N748S, L749I, R756T, Q758K, H772R, E775V
  GenBank ID: NC_001604.1 NC_001604.1
  Promoter: T5/Lac
  Tag / fusion protein: n/a
  Cloning method: Gibson Cloning
  Sequencing primers: 5′ TTGTGAGCGGATAACAATT
Terms and licenses: Academic/Nonprofit Terms; Industry Terms
How to cite: pQE-WT-CTGA-R13-AKSIRV was a gift from Andrew Ellington (Addgene plasmid # 63627 ; http://n2t.net/addgene:63627 ; RRID:Addgene_63627)
