[The description below was written by a language model from this plasmid's Addgene catalogue record and pLannotate feature annotations shown in this document.]
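Description:
pQE-WT-CTGA-R13-AKSIRV is a pQE-based bacterial expression plasmid (about 7.2 kb) that carries an engineered variant of bacteriophage T7 RNA polymerase. It replicates in E. coli from a high-copy ColE1/pMB1-type origin; a pBR322 bom region and only a short rop fragment lie nearby. Selection is with kanamycin through an aph(3')-Ia (KanR) gene. The feature table also annotates a chloramphenicol acetyltransferase coding sequence behind a fragmentary cat promoter, a common remnant of pQE-type backbones. The catalogue lists only kanamycin as the selection marker.

The polymerase open reading frame is driven by the phage T5 promoter, which is read by the host E. coli RNA polymerase. This promoter is controlled by lac operator sequences, and the lambda t0 terminator follows the coding sequence. The plasmid supplies its own lac repressor from a lacI gene under the stronger lacIq promoter, so expression is kept repressed until it is induced with IPTG. The catalogue entry records no tag, but the annotation detects a short His-tag coding segment immediately upstream of the polymerase. This suggests an N-terminal histidine tag may be present.

The insert differs from wild-type T7 RNA polymerase by nine substitutions: V725A, Q744K, L747I, N748S, L749I, R756T, Q758K, H772R and E775V. According to the associated publication, the variant belongs to a panel of orthogonal T7 RNA polymerases obtained by directed evolution for in vivo or in vitro synthetic circuitry. The "CTGA" in the name probably refers to the altered promoter sequence this mutant recognises, although the record does not say so. The plasmid would typically be used to express the polymerase in cells or to produce it for transcription from its cognate promoter.
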