Features (pLannotate 1.2.2; 16 found; start..end, strand, type, name):
     10..54      +  promoter       T5 promoter: bacteriophage T5 promoter for E. coli RNA polymerase, with embedded lac operator
     62..78      +  protein_bind   lac operator: The lac repressor binds to the lac operator to inhibit transcription in E. coli. This inhibition can be relieved by adding lactose or isopropyl-β-D-thiogalactopyranoside (IPTG). lac repressor encoded by lacI
    127..144     +  CDS            7xHis (fragment): 6xHis affinity tag
    151..2796    +  CDS            RPOL_BPT7: Experimental evidence at protein level: Swiss-Prot protein existence level 1. Highly processive DNA-dependent RNA polymerase that catalyzes the transcription of class II and class III viral genes. Recognizes a specific promoter sequence and enters first into an 'abortive phase' where very short transcripts are synthesized and released before proceeding to the processive transcription of long RNA chains. Unwinds the double-stranded DNA to expose the coding strand for templating. Participates in the initiation of viral DNA replication presumably by making primers accessible to the DNA polymerase
   2821..2915    +  terminator     lambda t0 terminator: transcription terminator from phage lambda
   2930..2958    +  promoter       cat promoter (fragment): promoter of the E. coli cat gene encoding chloramphenicol acetyltransferase
   2959..3615    +  CDS            cat: CAT_ECOLX - Experimental evidence at protein level: Swiss-Prot protein existence level 1. This enzyme is an effector of chloramphenicol resistance in bacteria. From Escherichia coli. This protein is used as a marker in many commonly used cloning vectors, such as pACYC184.
   3683..3769    +  terminator     rrnB T1 terminator: Escherichia coli rrnB; transcription terminator T1 from the E. coli rrnB gene
   3792..3809    -  promoter       tet promoter (fragment): E. coli promoter for tetracycline efflux protein gene
   3828..3849    -  protein_bind   CAP binding site: CAP binding activates transcription in the presence of cAMP. E. coli catabolite activator protein
   3862..4944    -  CDS            lacI: lac repressor; lacI; The lac repressor binds to the lac operator to inhibit transcription in E. coli. This inhibition can be relieved by adding lactose or isopropyl-β-D-thiogalactopyranoside (IPTG).
   4945..5022    -  promoter       lacIq promoter: lacI (mutant); In the lacIq allele, a single base change in the promoter boosts expression of the lacI gene about 10-fold.
   5071..5112    +  CDS            rop (fragment): Rop protein, which maintains plasmids at low copy number; rop
   5214..5354    +  misc_feature   bom: basis of mobility region from pBR322
   5540..6128    -  rep_origin     ori: high-copy-number ColE1/pMB1/pBR322/pUC origin of replication
   6235..7050    -  CDS            KanR: aminoglycoside phosphotransferase; aph(3')-Ia; confers resistance to kanamycin in bacteria or G418 (Geneticin®) in eukaryotes
>Addgene plasmid #63627 | pQE-WT-CTGA-R13-AKSIRV | depositor full sequence | sequence record 106010 | full seq
CTCGAGAAATCATAAAAAATTTATTTGCTTTGTGAGCGGATAACAATTATAATAGATTCAATTGTGAGCG
GATAACAATTTCACACAGAATTCATTAAAGAGGAGAAATTAACTATGAGAGGATCGCATCACCATCACCA
TCACGGATCCAACACGATTAACATCGCTAAGAACGACTTCTCTGACATCGAACTGGCTGCTATCCCGTTC
AACACTCTGGCTGACCATTACGGTGAGCGTTTAGCTCGCGAACAGTTGGCCCTTGAGCATGAGTCTTACG
AGATGGGTGAAGCACGCTTCCGCAAGATGTTTGAGCGTCAACTTAAAGCTGGTGAGGTTGCGGATAACGC
TGCCGCCAAGCCTCTCATCACTACCCTACTCCCTAAGATGATTGCACGCATCAACGACTGGTTTGAGGAA
GTGAAAGCTAAGCGCGGCAAGCGCCCGACAGCCTTCCAGTTCCTGCAAGAAATCAAGCCGGAAGCCGTAG
CGTACATCACCATTAAGACCACTCTGGCTTGCCTAACCAGTGCTGACAATACAACCGTTCAGGCTGTAGC
AAGCGCAATCGGTCGGGCCATTGAGGACGAGGCTCGCTTCGGTCGTATCCGTGACCTTGAAGCTAAGCAC
TTCAAGAAAAACGTTGAGGAACAACTCAACAAGCGCGTAGGGCACGTCTACAAGAAAGCATTTATGCAAG
TTGTCGAGGCTGACATGCTCTCTAAGGGTCTACTCGGTGGCGAGGCGTGGTCTTCGTGGCATAAGGAAGA
CTCTATTCATGTAGGAGTACGCTGCATCGAGATGCTCATTGAGTCAACCGGAATGGTTAGCTTACACCGC
CAAAATGCTGGCGTAGTAGGTCAAGACTCTGAGACTATCGAACTCGCACCTGAATACGCTGAGGCTATCG
CAACCCGTGCAGGTGCGCTGGCTGGCATCTCTCCGATGTTCCAACCTTGCGTAGTTCCTCCTAAGCCGTG
GACTGGCATTACTGGTGGTGGCTATTGGGCTAACGGTCGTCGTCCTCTGGCGCTGGTGCGTACTCACAGT
AAGAAAGCACTGATGCGCTACGAAGACGTTTACATGCCTGAGGTGTACAAAGCGATTAACATTGCGCAAA
ACACCGCATGGAAAATCAACAAGAAAGTCCTAGCGGTCGCCAACGTAATCACCAAGTGGAAGCATTGTCC
GGTCGAGGACATCCCTGCGATTGAGCGTGAAGAACTCCCGATGAAACCGGAAGACATCGACATGAATCCT
GAGGCTCTCACCGCGTGGAAACGTGCTGCCGCTGCTGTGTACCGCAAGGACAAGGCTCGCAAGTCTCGCC
GTATCAGCCTTGAGTTCATGCTTGAGCAAGCCAATAAGTTTGCTAACCATAAGGCCATCTGGTTCCCTTA
CAACATGGACTGGCGCGGTCGTGTTTACGCTGTGTCAATGTTCAACCCGCAAGGTAACGATATGACCAAA
GGACTGCTTACGCTGGCGAAAGGTAAACCAATCGGTAAGGAAGGTTACTACTGGCTGAAAATCCACGGTG
CAAACTGTGCGGGTGTCGATAAGGTTCCGTTCCCTGAGCGCATCAAGTTCATTGAGGAAAACCACGAGAA
CATCATGGCTTGCGCTAAGTCTCCACTGGAGAACACTTGGTGGGCTGAGCAAGATTCTCCGTTCTGCTTC
CTTGCATTCTGCTTTGAGTACGCTGGGGTACAGCACCACGGCCTGAGCTATAACTGCTCCCTTCCGCTGG
CGTTTGACGGGTCTTGCTCTGGCATCCAGCACTTCTCCGCGATGCTCCGAGATGAGGTAGGTGGTCGCGC
GGTTAACTTGCTTCCTAGTGAAACCGTTCAGGACATCTACGGGATTGTTGCTAAGAAAGTCAACGAGATT
CTACAAGCAGACGCAATCAATGGGACCGATAACGAAGTAGTTACCGTGACCGATGAGAACACTGGTGAAA
TCTCTGAGAAAGTCAAGCTGGGCACTAAGGCACTGGCTGGTCAATGGCTGGCTTACGGTGTTACTCGCAG
TGTGACTAAGCGTTCAGTCATGACGCTGGCTTACGGGTCCAAAGAGTTCGGCTTCCGTCAACAAGTGCTG
GAAGATACCATTCAGCCAGCTATTGATTCCGGCAAGGGTCTGATGTTCACTCAGCCGAATCAGGCTGCTG
GATACATGGCTAAGCTGATTTGGGAATCTGTGAGCGTGACGGTGGTAGCTGCGGTTGAAGCAATGAACTG
GCTTAAGTCTGCTGCTAAGCTGCTGGCTGCTGAGGTCAAAGATAAGAAGACTGGAGAGATTCTTCGCAAG
CGTTGCGCTGCGCATTGGGTAACTCCTGATGGTTTCCCTGTGTGGCAGGAATACAAGAAGCCTATTAAAA
CGCGCATCTCTATAATGTTCCTCGGTCAGTTCACCTTAAAGCCTACCATTAACACCAACAAAGATAGCGA
GATTGATGCACGCAAACAGGTGTCTGGTATCGCTCCTAACTTTGTACACAGCCAAGACGGTAGCCACCTT
CGTAAGACTGTAGTGTGGGCACACGAGAAGTACGGAATCGAATCTTTTGCACTGATTCACGACTCCTTCG
GTACCATTCCGGCTGACGCTGCGAACCTGTTCAAAGCAGTGCGCGAAACTATGGTTGACACATATGAGTC
TTGTGATGTACTGGCTGATTTCTACGACCAGTTCGCTGACCAGTTGCACGAGTCTCAATTGGACAAAATG
CCAGCACTTCCGGCTAAAGGTAACTTGAACCTCCGTGACATCTTAGAGTCGGACTTCGCGTTCGCGTAAA
AGCTTAATTAGCTGAGCTTGGACTCCTGTTGATAGATCCAGTAATGACCTCAGAACTCCATCTGGATTTG
TTCAGAACGCTCGGTTGCCGCCGGGCGTTTTTTATTGGTGAGAATCCAAGCTAGCTTGGCGAGATTTTCA
GGAGCTAAGGAAGCTAAAATGGAGAAAAAAATCACTGGATATACCACCGTTGATATATCCCAATGGCATC
GTAAAGAACATTTTGAGGCATTTCAGTCAGTTGCTCAATGTACCTATAACCAGACCGTTCAGCTGGATAT
TACGGCCTTTTTAAAGACCGTAAAGAAAAATAAGCACAAGTTTTATCCGGCCTTTATTCACATTCTTGCC
CGCCTGATGAATGCTCATCCGGAATTTCGTATGGCAATGAAAGACGGTGAGCTGGTGATATGGGATAGTG
TTCACCCTTGTTACACCGTTTTCCATGAGCAAACTGAAACGTTTTCATCGCTCTGGAGTGAATACCACGA
CGATTTCCGGCAGTTTCTACACATATATTCGCAAGATGTGGCGTGTTACGGTGAAAACCTGGCCTATTTC
CCTAAAGGGTTTATTGAGAATATGTTTTTCGTCTCAGCCAATCCCTGGGTGAGTTTCACCAGTTTTGATT
TAAACGTGGCCAATATGGACAACTTCTTCGCCCCCGTTTTCACCATGGGCAAATATTATACGCAAGGCGA
CAAGGTGCTGATGCCGCTGGCGATTCAGGTTCATCATGCCGTTTGTGATGGCTTCCATGTCGGCAGAATG
CTTAATGAATTACAACAGTACTGCGATGAGTGGCAGGGCGGGGCGTAATTTTTTTAAGGCAGTTATTGGT
GCCCTTAAACGCCTGGGGTAATGACTCTCTAGCTTGAGGCATCAAATAAAACGAAAGGCTCAGTCGAAAG
ACTGGGCCTTTCGTTTTATCTGTTGTTTGTCGGTGAACGCTCTCCTGAGTAGGACAAATCCGCCCTCTAG
ATTACGTGCAGTCGATGATAAGCTGTCAAACATGAGAATTGTGCCTAATGAGTGAGCTAACTTACATTAA
TTGCGTTGCGCTCACTGCCCGCTTTCCAGTCGGGAAACCTGTCGTGCCAGCTGCATTAATGAATCGGCCA
ACGCGCGGGGAGAGGCGGTTTGCGTATTGGGCGCCAGGGTGGTTTTTCTTTTCACCAGTGAGACGGGCAA
CAGCTGATTGCCCTTCACCGCCTGGCCCTGAGAGAGTTGCAGCAAGCGGTCCACGCTGGTTTGCCCCAGC
AGGCGAAAATCCTGTTTGATGGTGGTTAACGGCGGGATATAACATGAGCTGTCTTCGGTATCGTCGTATC
CCACTACCGAGATATCCGCACCAACGCGCAGCCCGGACTCGGTAATGGCGCGCATTGCGCCCAGCGCCAT
CTGATCGTTGGCAACCAGCATCGCAGTGGGAACGATGCCCTCATTCAGCATTTGCATGGTTTGTTGAAAA
CCGGACATGGCACTCCAGTCGCCTTCCCGTTCCGCTATCGGCTGAATTTGATTGCGAGTGAGATATTTAT
GCCAGCCAGCCAGACGCAGACGCGCCGAGACAGAACTTAATGGGCCCGCTAACAGCGCGATTTGCTGGTG
ACCCAATGCGACCAGATGCTCCACGCCCAGTCGCGTACCGTCTTCATGGGAGAAAATAATACTGTTGATG
GGTGTCTGGTCAGAGACATCAAGAAATAACGCCGGAACATTAGTGCAGGCAGCTTCCACAGCAATGGCAT
CCTGGTCATCCAGCGGATAGTTAATGATCAGCCCACTGACGCGTTGCGCGAGAAGATTGTGCACCGCCGC
TTTACAGGCTTCGACGCCGCTTCGTTCTACCATCGACACCACCACGCTGGCACCCAGTTGATCGGCGCGA
GATTTAATCGCCGCGACAATTTGCGACGGCGCGTGCAGGGCCAGACTGGAGGTGGCAACGCCAATCAGCA
ACGACTGTTTGCCCGCCAGTTGTTGTGCCACGCGGTTGGGAATGTAATTCAGCTCCGCCATCGCCGCTTC
CACTTTTTCCCGCGTTTTCGCAGAAACGTGGCTGGCCTGGTTCACCACGCGGGAAACGGTCTGATAAGAG
ACACCGGCATACTCTGCGACATCGTATAACGTTACTGGTTTCACATTCACCACCCTGAATTGACTCTCTT
CCGGGCGCTATCATGCCATACCGCGAAAGGTTTTGCACCATTCGATGGTGTCGGAATTTCGGGCAGCGTT
GGGTCCTGGCCACGGGTGCGCATGATCTAGAGCTGCCTCGCGCGTTTCGGTGATGACGGTGAAAACCTCT
GACACATGCAGCTCCCGGAGACGGTCACAGCTTGTCTGTAAGCGGATGCCGGGAGCAGACAAGCCCGTCA
GGGCGCGTCAGCGGGTGTTGGCGGGTGTCGGGGCGCAGCCATGACCCAGTCACGTAGCGATAGCGGAGTG
TATACTGGCTTAACTATGCGGCATCAGAGCAGATTGTACTGAGAGTGCACCATATGCGGTGTGAAATACC
GCACAGATGCGTAAGGAGAAAATACCGCATCAGGCGCTCTTCCGCTTCCTCGCTCACTGACTCGCTGCGC
TCGGTCGTTCGGCTGCGGCGAGCGGTATCAGCTCACTCAAAGGCGGTAATACGGTTATCCACAGAATCAG
GGGATAACGCAGGAAAGAACATGTGAGCAAAAGGCCAGCAAAAGGCCAGGAACCGTAAAAAGGCCGCGTT
GCTGGCGTTTTTCCATAGGCTCCGCCCCCCTGACGAGCATCACAAAAATCGACGCTCAAGTCAGAGGTGG
CGAAACCCGACAGGACTATAAAGATACCAGGCGTTTCCCCCTGGAAGCTCCCTCGTGCGCTCTCCTGTTC
CGACCCTGCCGCTTACCGGATACCTGTCCGCCTTTCTCCCTTCGGGAAGCGTGGCGCTTTCTCATAGCTC
ACGCTGTAGGTATCTCAGTTCGGTGTAGGTCGTTCGCTCCAAGCTGGGCTGTGTGCACGAACCCCCCGTT
CAGCCCGACCGCTGCGCCTTATCCGGTAACTATCGTCTTGAGTCCAACCCGGTAAGACACGACTTATCGC
CACTGGCAGCAGCCACTGGTAACAGGATTAGCAGAGCGAGGTATGTAGGCGGTGCTACAGAGTTCTTGAA
GTGGTGGCCTAACTACGGCTACACTAGAAGGACAGTATTTGGTATCTGCGCTCTGCTGAAGCCAGTTACC
TTCGGAAAAAGAGTTGGTAGCTCTTGATCCGGCAAACAAACCACCGCTGGTAGCGGTGGTTTTTTTGTTT
GCAAGCAGCAGATTACGCGCAGAAAAAAAGGATCTCAAGAAGATCCTTTGATCTTTTCTACGGGGTCTGA
CGCTCAGTGGAACGAAAACTCACGTTAAGGGATTTTGGTCATGGCGTTAAGGGATTTTGGTCATGAATTA
ATTCTTAGAAAAACTCATCGAGCATCAAATGAAACTGCAATTTATTCATATCAGGATTATCAATACCATA
TTTTTGAAAAAGCCGTTTCTGTAATGAAGGAGAAAACTCACCGAGGCAGTTCCATAGGATGGCAAGATCC
TGGTATCGGTCTGCGATTCCGACTCGTCCAACATCAATACAACCTATTAATTTCCCCTCGTCAAAAATAA
GGTTATCAAGTGAGAAATCACCATGAGTGACGACTGAATCCGGTGAGAATGGCAAAAGTTTATGCATTTC
TTTCCAGACTTGTTCAACAGGCCAGCCATTACGCTCGTCATCAAAATCACTCGCATCAACCAAACCGTTA
TTCATTCGTGATTGCGCCTGAGCGAGACGAAATACGCGATCGCTGTTAAAAGGACAATTACAAACAGGAA
TCGAATGCAACCGGCGCAGGAACACTGCCAGCGCATCAACAATATTTTCACCTGAATCAGGATATTCTTC
TAATACCTGGAATGCTGTTTTCCCGGGGATCGCAGTGGTGAGTAACCATGCATCATCAGGAGTACGGATA
AAATGCTTGATGGTCGGAAGAGGCATAAATTCCGTCAGCCAGTTTAGTCTGACCATCTCATCTGTAACAT
CATTGGCAACGCTACCTTTGCCATGTTTCAGAAACAACTCTGGCGCATCGGGCTTCCCATACAATCGATA
GATTGTCGCACCTGATTGCCCGACATTATCGCGAGCCCATTTATACCCATATAAATCAGCATCCATGTTG
GAATTTAATCGCGGCCTAGAGCAAGACGTTTCCCGTTGAATATGGCTCATAACACCCCTTGTATTACTGT
TTATGTAAGCAGACAGTTTTATTGTTCATGACCATGACATTAACCTATAAAAATAGGCGTATCACGAGGC
CCTTTCGTCTTCAC
