>Addgene plasmid #63627 | pQE-WT-CTGA-R13-AKSIRV | addgene partial sequence | sequence record 109446 | pENTR-R 5'-ATGGCTCATAACACCCCTTG-3'
TTGTTCATGACCATGACATTAACCTATAAAAATAGGCGTATCACGAGGCCCTTTCGTCTTCACCTCGAGA
AATCATAAAAAATTTATTTGCTTTGTGAGCGGATAACAATTATAATAGATTCAATTGTGAGCGGATAACA
ATTTCACACAGAATTCATTAAAGAGGAGAAATTAACTATGAGAGGATCGCATCACCATCACCATCACGGA
TCCAACACGATTAACATCGCTAAGAACGACTTCTCTGACATCGAACTGGCTGCTATCCCGTTCAACACTC
TGGCTGACCATTACGGTGAGCGTTTAGCTCGCGAACAGTTGGCCCTTGAGCATGAGTCTTACGAGATGGG
TGAAGCACGCTTCCGCAAGATGTTTGAGCGTCAACTTAAAGCTGGTGAGGTTGCGGATAACGCTGCCGCC
AAGCCTCTCATCACTACCCTACTCCCTAAGATGATTGCACGCATCAACGACTGGTTTGAGGAAGTGAAAG
CTAAGCGCGGCAAGCGCCCGACAGCCTTCCAGTTCCTGCAAGAAATCAAGCCGGAAGCCGTAGCGTACAT
CACCATTAAGACCACTCTGGCTTGCCTAACCAGTGCTGACAATACAACCGTTCAGGCTGTAGCAAGCGCA
ATCGGTCGGGCCATTGAGGACGAGGCTCGCTTCGGTCGTATCCGTGACCTTGAAGCTAAGCACTTCAAGA
AAAACGTTGAGGAACAACTCAACAAGCGCGTAGGGCACGTCTACAAGAAAGCATTTATGCAAGTTGTCGA
GGCTGACATGCTCTCTAAGGGTCTACTCGGTGGCGAGGCGTGGTCTTCGTGGCATAAGG
