>Addgene plasmid #63627 | pQE-WT-CTGA-R13-AKSIRV | addgene partial sequence | sequence record 109599 | T0term-R 5'-GCGGCAACCGAGCGTTC-3'
GGATCTATCAACAGGAGTCCAAGCTCAGCTAATTAAGCTTTTACGCGAACGCGAAGTCCGACTCTAAGAT
GTCACGGAGGTTCAAGTTACCTTTAGCCGGAAGTGCTGGCATTTTGTCCAATTGAGACTCGTGCAACTGG
TCAGCGAACTGGTCGTAGAAATCAGCCAGTACATCACAAGACTCATATGTGTCAACCATAGTTTCGCGCA
CTGCTTTGAACAGGTTCGCAGCGTCAGCCGGAATGGTACCGAAGGAGTCGTGAATCAGTGCAAAAGATTC
GATTCCGTACTTCTCGTGTGCCCACACTACAGTCTTACGAAGGTGGCTACCGTCTTGGCTGTGTACAAAG
TTAGGAGCGATACCAGACACCTGTTTGCGTGCATCAATCTCGCTATCTTTGTTGGTGTTAATGGTAGGCT
TTAAGGTGAACTGACCGAGGAACATTATAGAGATGCGCGTTTTAATAGGCTTCTTGTATTCCTGCCACAC
AGGGAAACCATCAGGAGTTACCCAATGCGCAGCGCAACGCTTGCGAAGAATCTCTCCAGTCTTCTTATCT
TTGACCTCAGCAGCCAGCAGCTTAGCAGCAGACTTAAGCCAGTTCATTGCTTCAACCGCAGCTACCACCG
TCACGCTCACAGATTCCCAAATCAGCTTAGCCATGTATCCAGCAGCCTGATTCGGCTGAGTGAACATCAG
ACCCTTGCCGGAATCAATAGCTGGCTGAATGGTATCTTCCAGCACTTGTTGACGGAAGCCGAACTCTTTG
GACCCGTAAGCCAGCGTCATGACTGAACGCTTAGTCACACTGCGAGTAACACCGTAAGCCAGCCATTGAC
CAGCCAGTGCCTTAGTGCC
